Addgene plasmid #165566: pOpen-TthRT
Purpose: DNA polymerase that efficiently reverse-transcribes RNA in the presence of MnCl2
Depositing lab: Drew Endy & Jennifer Molloy & FreeGenes Project. Depositing organization: Stanford University.
Backbone
  Vector backbone: pBuild
  Vector type: Synthetic Biology
Growth in bacteria
  Bacterial resistance: Ampicillin, 100 μg/mL
  Growth temperature: 37°C
  Growth strain: DH5alpha
  Copy number: High Copy
Gene/Insert
  Gene/Insert name: Thermus thermophilus (Tth) RT
  Species: Other
  Cloning method: Restriction Enzyme; 5′ cloning site AATG (unknown if destroyed); 3′ cloning site GCTT (unknown if destroyed)
  Sequencing primers: 5′ M13 forward; 3′ M13 reverse
Depositor comments: DNA polymerase that efficiently reverse-transcribes RNA in the presence of MnCl2. The plasmids in the Open Enzyme collection contain genetic parts and are not functional by themselves. Researchers can clone these enzymes into an expression vector of their choice and then transform into E. coli bacteria for expression and purification. Additional information can be found at https://www.addgene.org/depositor-collections/open-enzyme/.
How to cite: pOpen-TthRT was a gift from Drew Endy & Jennifer Molloy & FreeGenes Project (Addgene plasmid # 165566 ; http://n2t.net/addgene:165566 ; RRID:Addgene_165566)
