[The description below was written by a language model from this plasmid's Addgene catalogue record and pLannotate feature annotations shown in this document.]
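Description:
pOpen-TthRT is a synthetic-biology part plasmid from the Open Enzyme collection, built on the pBuild backbone and propagated in E. coli. It replicates from a high-copy ColE1/pUC-type origin and is selected with ampicillin through a β-lactamase gene driven by its native bla promoter. The sequenced record is about 4.6 kb.

The insert is the coding sequence for the Thermus thermophilus (Tth) DNA polymerase, a thermostable enzyme that also reverse-transcribes RNA efficiently when MnCl2 is present. Automated annotation matched this roughly 2.5 kb open reading frame to the polA DNA polymerase I of Thermus caldophilus, noted as having 5'-3' exonuclease activity and no 3'-5' exonuclease activity. This is best read as a closest-homologue database hit rather than a contradiction of the catalogue's species assignment. The gene is flanked by four-base cloning sites that serve as standardised junctions for moving the part into another vector, and M13 forward and reverse primer sites allow the insert to be sequenced.

No promoter or ribosome binding site upstream of the coding sequence is annotated. The only regulatory elements besides the bla promoter are a T7 terminator downstream of the gene and a bidirectional tonB terminator next to a tiny lacZα remnant, which probably insulate the part from read-through transcription. This fits the depositor's statement that plasmids in this collection carry genetic parts and are not functional on their own. The intended use is to subclone the Tth polymerase sequence into an expression vector of the user's choice for production and purification of the enzyme from E. coli.
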