Features (pLannotate 1.2.2; 7 found; start..end, strand, type, name):
     29..2530    +  CDS            polA: DPO1_THECA - Experimental evidence at protein level: Swiss-Prot protein existence level 1. Has 5'-3' exonuclease activity and no 3'-5' exonuclease activity. From Thermus caldophilus.
   2665..2712    +  terminator     T7 terminator: transcription terminator for bacteriophage T7 RNA polymerase
   2800..3388    -  rep_origin     ori: high-copy-number ColE1/pMB1/pBR322/pUC origin of replication
   3579..4439    -  CDS            AmpR: β-lactamase; bla; confers resistance to ampicillin, carbenicillin, and related antibiotics
   4440..4544    -  promoter       AmpR promoter: bla
   4560..4576    -  CDS            lacZα (fragment): LacZα fragment of β-galactosidase; lacZ fragment
   4577..4608    +  terminator     tonB terminator: bidirectional E. coli tonB-P14 transcription terminator
>Addgene plasmid #165566 | pOpen-TthRT | addgene full sequence | sequence record 340094 | Addgene NGS Result
AAAGGGGCCGTCAATATCAGGGTCTCTAATGGAAGCTATGCTGCCGCTGTTCGAACCGAAAGGCCGTGTA
CTTCTGGTTGACGGCCATCATCTGGCATATCGTACCTTCTTTGCGCTGAAAGGCCTGACGACTAGCCGCG
GTGAACCAGTTCAGGCTGTATACGGTTTCGCAAAATCTCTGCTGAAGGCACTGAAAGAGGACGGCTATAA
AGCTGTGTTCGTGGTTTTCGACGCAAAAGCGCCGTCTTTCCGTCACGAAGCGTACGAGGCTTATAAAGCG
GGCCGTGCTCCTACCCCGGAAGATTTCCCGCGTCAGCTGGCGCTCATTAAAGAACTGGTTGACCTCCTGG
GATTCACTCGCCTGGAAGTTCCGGGTTACGAGGCTGATGATGTCCTGGCGACCCTGGCTAAAAAAGCCGA
AAAAGAAGGATACGAAGTTCGTATTCTGACCGCTGACCGTGATCTGTACCAGCTGGTAAGCGATCGTGTT
GCGGTGCTGCACCCTGAAGGTCATCTGATCACTCCAGAATGGCTGTGGGAAAAATACGGTCTGCGCCCGG
AGCAGTGGGTAGACTTCCGCGCTCTGGTCGGGGACCCGTCTGACAACCTGCCGGGCGTGAAAGGTATCGG
GGAAAAGACCGCACTGAAACTGCTGAAAGAATGGGGCAGCCTGGAAAACCTGCTGAAAAACCTGGACCGT
GTAAAACCTGAAAACGTTCGTGAGAAAATCAAAGCTCATCTGGAGGATCTGAGACTTAGCCTGGAACTGT
CCCGTGTTCGTACGGATCTGCCACTGGAAGTTGATCTGGCCCAGGGTCGTGAACCGGATCGTGAAGGTTT
ACGCGCTTTTCTGGAGCGTCTGGAATTTGGTAGCTTGCTGCATGAATTTGGCCTGCTCGAAGCGCCAGCG
CCGCTGGAAGAAGCACCGTGGCCGCCGCCTGAAGGTGCTTTTGTTGGTTTCGTTCTGTCCCGCCCGGAAC
CGATGTGGGCGGAACTGAAAGCCCTGGCGGCGTGCCGTGACGGCCGCGTCCACCGTGCAGCAGACCCGCT
CGCGGGCCTGAAAGACTTGAAGGAAGTCCGCGGTTTGCTGGCCAAAGACCTCGCCGTTCTGGCCAGCCGT
GAAGGCCTGGATCTGGTTCCGGGTGATGACCCGATGCTTCTGGCCTACCTGCTTGACCCGTCCAATACCA
CCCCGGAAGGCGTGGCTCGCCGTTACGGTGGCGAATGGACGGAGGACGCCGCGCACCGTGCGCTGCTGTC
TGAGCGTTTGCACCGTAACCTCCTGAAACGTCTGGAAGGTGAAGAAAAACTGTTGTGGCTGTATCACGAA
GTTGAAAAGCCGCTGTCCCGCGTGCTGGCGCACATGGAAGCTACTGGTGTACGTCGTGACGTAGCCTATC
TGCAAGCCCTGTCTCTGGAACTGGCAGAAGAAATTCGTCGCCTGGAAGAAGAAGTTTTTCGCCTGGCTGG
TCACCCGTTTAACTTGAACTCTCGTGATCAGCTGGAACGCGTTTTGTTTGATGAACTGCGCTTGCCGGCC
CTGGGCAAAACCCAGAAAACCGGTAAACGTTCTACGTCTGCCGCTGTGTTGGAAGCGCTGCGTGAAGCGC
ATCCGATTGTAGAAAAAATCCTGCAACACCGCGAACTGACCAAGCTGAAGAACACGTACGTCGACCCGCT
GCCGAGCCTGGTTCATCCGCGTACCGGTCGTCTGCACACTCGCTTCAACCAGACCGCGACCGCTACCGGT
CGCCTGAGCTCGTCCGATCCGAACCTGCAAAATATTCCGGTGCGTACCCCGCTGGGTCAGCGCATCCGTC
GTGCGTTCGTCGCCGAGGCTGGTTGGGCTCTGGTAGCACTGGACTATAGTCAGATCGAGCTGCGTGTTCT
GGCTCACCTCAGCGGCGACGAAAACCTGATCCGTGTGTTCCAGGAAGGCAAGGATATCCACACTCAGACC
GCGAGCTGGATGTTCGGTGTTCCACCGGAAGCCGTTGACCCGCTGATGCGTCGTGCAGCTAAAACTGTTA
ACTTTGGCGTACTGTACGGTATGTCCGCGCACCGTCTGAGCCAGGAACTGGCAATCCCGTATGAAGAAGC
TGTGGCGTTCATTGAACGCTATTTCCAGAGCTTTCCGAAAGTTCGTGCCTGGATTGAAAAAACGCTGGAG
GAAGGACGTAAGCGTGGTTATGTTGAAACACTGTTCGGTCGCCGTCGTTACGTACCGGATCTGAACGCAC
GCGTCAAATCCGTGCGTGAAGCAGCGGAACGTATGGCGTTCAACATGCCGGTGCAGGGTACCGCGGCCGA
TCTGATGAAACTGGCAATGGTTAAACTGTTCCCGCGTCTGCGTGAGATGGGTGCTCGTATGCTGTTGCAG
GTTCACGACGAACTGCTGCTGGAGGCGCCACAGGCACGCGCAGAAGAAGTTGCAGCGCTGGCGAAAGAAG
CTATGGAAAAAGCATACCCGCTGGCGGTTCCGCTGGAGGTGGAAGTGGGAATGGGTGAAGATTGGTTGTC
TGCGAAAGGCTGAAGAGCTTTGAGACCAGTATTCTTACAGCCAGCCGCGTCGACGGCTAGTCGAGGGTTA
GGGATAACAGGGTAATGATGTGGGTGAGTCGACCTTGCGCTGAGGTGTCAATCGTCGGAGCCGCTGAGCA
ATAACTAGCATAACCCCTTGGGGCCTCTAAACGGGTCTTGAGGGGTTTTTTGCATGGTCATAGCTGTTTC
CTGAGAGCTTGGCAGGTGATGACACACATTAACAAATTTCGTGAGGAGTCTCCAGAAGAATGCCATTAAT
TTCCATAGGCTCCGCCCCCCTGACGAGCATCACAAAAATCGACGCTCAAGTCAGAGGTGGCGAAACCCGA
CAGGACTATAAAGATACCAGGCGTTTCCCCCTGGAAGCTCCCTCGTGCGCTCTCCTGTTCCGACCCTGCC
GCTTACCGGATACCTGTCCGCCTTTCTCCCTTCGGGAAGCGTGGCGCTTTCTCATAGCTCACGCTGTAGG
TATCTCAGTTCGGTGTAGGTCGTTCGCTCCAAGCTGGGCTGTGTGCACGAACCCCCCGTTCAGCCCGACC
GCTGCGCCTTATCCGGTAACTATCGTCTTGAGTCCAACCCGGTAAGACACGACTTATCGCCACTGGCAGC
AGCCACTGGTAACAGGATTAGCAGAGCGAGGTATGTAGGCGGTGCTACAGAGTTCTTGAAGTGGTGGCCT
AACTACGGCTACACTAGAAGAACAGTATTTGGTATCTGCGCTCTGCTGAAGCCAGTTACCTTCGGAAAAA
GAGTTGGTAGCTCTTGATCCGGCAAACAAACCACCGCTGGTAGCGGTGGTTTTTTTGTTTGCAAGCAGCA
GATTACACGCAGAAAAAAAGGATCTCAAGAAGGCCTACTATTAGCAACAACGATCCTTTGATCTTTTCTA
CGGGGTCTGACGCTCAGTGGAACGAAAACTCACGTTAAGGGATTTTGGTCATGAGATTATCAAAAAGGAT
CTTCACCTAGATCCTTTTAAATTAAAAATGAAGTTTTAAATCAATCTAAAGTATATATGAGTAAACTTGG
TCTGACAGTTACCAATGCTTAATCAGTGAGGCACCTATCTCAGCGATCTGTCTATTTCGTTCATCCATAG
TTGCCTGACTCCCCGTCGTGTAGATAACTACGATACGGGAGGGCTTACCATCTGGCCCCAGTGCTGCAAT
GATACCGCGAGAACCACGCTCACCGGCTCCAGATTTATCAGCAATAAACCAGCCAGCCGGAAGGGCCGAG
CGCAGAAGTGGTCCTGCAACTTTATCCGCCTCCATCCAGTCTATTAATTGTTGCCGGGAAGCTAGAGTAA
GTAGTTCGCCAGTTAATAGTTTGCGCAACGTTGTTGCCATTGCTACAGGCATCGTGGTGTCACGCTCGTC
GTTTGGTATGGCTTCATTCAGCTCCGGTTCCCAACGATCAAGGCGAGTTACATGATCCCCCATGTTGTGC
AAAAAAGCGGTTAGCTCCTTCGGTCCTCCGATCGTTGTCAGAAGTAAGTTGGCCGCAGTGTTATCACTCA
TGGTTATGGCAGCACTGCATAATTCTCTTACTGTCATGCCATCCGTAAGATGCTTTTCTGTGACTGGTGA
GTACTCAACCAAGTCATTCTGAGAATAGTGTATGCGGCGACCGAGTTGCTCTTGCCCGGCGTCAATACGG
GATAATACCGCGCCACATAGCAGAACTTTAAAAGTGCTCATCATTGGAAAACGTTCTTCGGGGCGAAAAC
TCTCAAGGATCTTACCGCTGTTGAGATCCAGTTCGATGTAACCCACTCGTGCACCCAACTGATCTTCAGC
ATCTTTTACTTTCACCAGCGTTTCTGGGTGAGCAAAAACAGGAAGGCAAAATGCCGCAAAAAAGGGAATA
AGGGCGACACGGAAATGTTGAATACTCATACTCTTCCTTTTTCAATATTATTGAAGCATTTATCAGGGTT
ATTGTCTCATGAGCGGATACATATTTGAATGTATTTAGAAAAATAAACAAATAGGGGTTCCGCGCACCTG
CACCAGTCAGTAAAACGACGGCCAGTAGTCAAAAGCCTCCGACCGGAGGCTTTTGACTTGGTTCAGGTGG
AGTGGGAG
